>Addgene plasmid #176732 | pYCTK028 | addgene full sequence | sequence record 351572 | Addgene NGS Result
TGTTGTAATTCATTAAGCATTCTGCCGACATGGAAGCCATCACAAACGGCATGATGAACCTGAATCGCCA
GCGGCATCAGCACCTTGTCGCCTTGCGTATAATATTTGCCCATGGTGAAAACGGGGGCGAAGAAGTTGTC
CATATTGGCCACGTTTAAATCAAAACTGGTGAAACTCACCCAGGGATTGGCTGAAACGAAAAACATATTC
TCAATAAACCCTTTAGGGAAATAGGCCAGGTTTTCACCGTAACACGCCACATCTTGCGAATATATGTGTA
GAAACTGCCGGAAATCGTCGTGGTATTCACTCCAGAGCGATGAAAACGTTTCAGTTTGCTCATGGAAAAC
GGTGTAACAAGGGTGAACACTATCCCATATCACCAGCTCACCGTCTTTCATTGCCATACGAAATTCCGGA
TGAGCATTCATCAGGCGGGCAAGAATGTGAATAAAGGCCGGATAAAACTTGTGCTTATTTTTCTTTACGG
TCTTTAAAAAGGCCGTAATATCCAGCTGAACGGTCTGGTTATAGGTACATTGAGCAACTGACTGAAATGC
CTCAAAATGTTCTTTACGATGCCATTGGGATATATCAACGGTGGTATATCCAGTGATTTTTTTCTCCATT
TTAGCTTCCTTAGCTCCTGAAAATCTCGATAACTCAAAAAATACGCCCGGTAGTGATCTTATTTCATTAT
GGTGAAAGTTGGAACCTCTTACGTGCCCGATCAATCATGACCAAAATCCCTTAACGTGAGTTTTCGTTCC
ACTGAGCGTCAGACCCCGTAGAAAAGATCAAAGGATCTTCTTGAGATCCTTTTTTTCTGCGCGTAATCTG
CTGCTTGCAAACAAAAAAACCACCGCTACCAGCGGTGGTTTGTTTGCCGGATCAAGAGCTACCAACTCTT
TTTCCGAAGGTAACTGGCTTCAGCAGAGCGCAGATACCAAATACTGTTCTTCTAGTGTAGCCGTAGTTAG
GCCACCACTTCAAGAACTCTGTAGCACCGCCTACATACCTCGCTCTGCTAATCCTGTTACCAGTGGCTGC
TGCCAGTGGCGATAAGTCGTGTCTTACCGGGTTGGACTCAAGACGATAGTTACCGGATAAGGCGCAGCGG
TCGGGCTGAACGGGGGGTTCGTGCACACAGCCCAGCTTGGAGCGAACGACCTACACCGAACTGAGATACC
TACAGCGTGAGCTATGAGAAAGCGCCACGCTTCCCGAAGGGAGAAAGGCGGACAGGTATCCGGTAAGCGG
CAGGGTCGGAACAGGAGAGCGCACGAGGGAGCTTCCAGGGGGAAACGCCTGGTATCTTTATAGTCCTGTC
GGGTTTCGCCACCTCTGACTTGAGCGTCGATTTTTGTGATGCTCGTCAGGGGGGCGGAGCCTATGGAAAA
ACGCCAGCAACGCGGCCTTTTTACGGTTCCTGGCCTTTTGCTGGCCTTTTGCTCACATGTTCTTTCCTGC
GTTATCCCCTGATTCTGTGGATAACCGTAGTCGGTCTCATATGTCTCAAATTCCAGAATTGAGCTCTTAT
TTTTATGATTCTACATACAATCCTGGTGAATCCTTGGTATCATATACCTCTATTTATGGTAATGACACTG
AAGTTTCTTTCAATGAGCTACAAAGCATCGTTAACAAGAGAGTTAATGAATCTATTATGTTTGGTGTCAG
ATGTGGTGCAGCTTGTTTAATGTTTATTGTTATGTGGATGATATCTAAAAATAAGAAAACACCACTATTT
ATAATTAATCAATGTTCATTGGTGTTCATGATTATTCATTCTGGTTTGTATTTCAAATATTTATTGTCCG
ATTACGCTAGTGTTACTTATTCTCTAACTTACTTTCCTCAATTGATCAATAGAAGTGATGTCCATTTGTA
CGGTGCTGCTTCCATGTTCCAAGCTTTCTTAGTAGGTTCCATCGAATTAAGTCTGGTTTTCCAGATTAAG
GTTCTATTTCAATCTGATACGTATAACAAAAGACTGGGTCAAGTTGTTTTGGGTATTGGCGCGGCTTTGG
GTTTAACCACTTTTGCAATGTACTTGGTCACAGCTATCAAAGGTATGGTCGCTTTATATGCTGATACATC
TGATATGGAACAATATTTTTTCAACGTATCTACCATTTTATTTGCTTCATCTTTGAATTTTTTGACTTGT
TTGTTGGTTTTAAAATTGGCTTTAGTTGTCAGAACAAGAAGATATTTGGGTTTGAGACAATTTGATTCGT
TTCATGTTTTGTTAATCATGGCATTTCAGACTTTATTAATACCATCCATACTCTTCATCATAGCATATTC
TATAAATGCTTCTAATGATGTTGATGAACTAATTATCATTGGTGGTCTATTGGTGGTATTAAGTTTGCCA
TTGTCATCTATGTGGGCTTCTTCCATTAATAATTCTGTTAGACCTACAAGTTTAAATACTAGTCTTTCTC
CACAAACTACATGGTCTTCTGACGAAAAATCTATCTATTCAGATCAAATGGAGCCAGACATTAAAACTAA
AATTACAAATAAAGTTGGTGGGTTTTTACCATTTGAAAAGACAGGAATGGTTTCAACTCCAACAGAATCA
ACTATTTCAATGCAAACAGATATTGAAAAAGCTTCCACTATTGATTATTCCAAGTGAGGATCCTGAGACC
AGACCAATAAAAAACGCCCGGCGGCAACCGAGCGTTCTGAACAAATCCAGATGGAGTTCTGAGGTCATTA
CTGGATCTATCAACAGGAGTCCAAGCGAGCTCGATATCAAATTACGCCCCGCCCTGCCACTCATCGCAGT
AC
Features (pLannotate 1.2.2; 5 found; start..end, strand, type, name):
    630..727     -  promoter       cat promoter: promoter of the E. coli cat gene encoding chloramphenicol acetyltransferase
    811..1399    +  rep_origin     ori: high-copy-number ColE1/pMB1/pBR322/pUC origin of replication
   1523..2620    +  CDS            STE2 (fragment): STE2_YEAST - Experimental evidence at protein level: Swiss-Prot protein existence level 1. Receptor for the peptide pheromone alpha factor, the mating factor of yeast. From Saccharomyces cerevisiae (strain ATCC 204508 / S288c) (Baker's yeast).
   2667..2701    -  terminator     lambda t0 terminator: minimal transcription terminator from phage lambda (Scholtissek and Grosse, 1987)
   2775..629     -  CDS            cat (across the origin): CAT_ECOLX - Experimental evidence at protein level: Swiss-Prot protein existence level 1. This enzyme is an effector of chloramphenicol resistance in bacteria. From Escherichia coli. This protein is used as a marker in many commonly used cloning vectors, such as pACYC184.
