[The description below was written by a language model from this plasmid's Addgene catalogue record and pLannotate feature annotations shown in this document.]
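Description:
pYCTK028 is a level 0 (L0) part plasmid from a Golden Gate toolkit for engineering cell-cell communication in Saccharomyces cerevisiae. It is built on the pYTK001 part-entry backbone and is a small (about 2.8 kb) bacterial storage vector rather than a yeast expression plasmid: the annotated features show only a ColE1/pUC-type origin of replication and a chloramphenicol acetyltransferase (cat) gene with its native promoter, followed by a lambda t0 terminator, for propagation and chloramphenicol selection in E. coli. No yeast origin, auxotrophic marker, yeast promoter or yeast terminator is annotated. The catalogue entry lists the plasmid as low copy, whereas the origin is annotated as a high-copy type; the record does not resolve this difference.

The payload is ste2Tp, the Ste2 gene of Tetrapisispora phaffii, codon-optimized for expression in S. cerevisiae. Ste2 is the G protein-coupled receptor for the alpha-factor mating pheromone, and the automated annotation recognises the insert as a partial match to the S. cerevisiae STE2 protein, consistent with it being an orthologue rather than the baker's yeast gene itself. The coding sequence was inserted by BsmBI Golden Gate cloning, which destroyed the BsmBI sites at both junctions, and the depositor describes the plasmid as Golden Gate compatible.

In the toolkit this part serves as a "receiver" module. As an L0 part, it is intended to be combined with promoter, terminator and other parts in subsequent Golden Gate assemblies to give yeast cells a pheromone receptor from another species. This supports the construction of multicellular yeast signalling networks with variable specificity.
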