Addgene plasmid #176732: pYCTK028
Purpose: The plasmid is part of a GG toolkit for cell-cell communication in S. cerevisiae. This plasmid is an L0 part plasmid and contains the Ste2 gene of Tetrapisispora phaffii (receiver part).
Depositing lab: Victor Sourjik. Depositing organization: Max Planck Institute for Terrestrial Microbiology. Publication: Construction of multicellular yeast networks using the communication toolkit with variable specificity and attenuation. Krink N, Loechner AC, Anders A, Kahnt J, Rensing S, Hochberg G, Sourjik V. bioRxiv 2021 10.1101/2021.09.27.462023.
Backbone
  Vector backbone: pYTK001
  Vector type: Synthetic Biology
Growth in bacteria
  Bacterial resistance: Chloramphenicol, 25 μg/mL
  Growth temperature: 37°C
  Growth strain: DH5alpha
  Copy number: Low Copy
Gene/Insert
  Gene/Insert name: ste2Tp
  Species: Tetrapisispora phaffii
  Mutation: Codon-optimized for expression in S. cerevisiae
  Cloning method: Restriction Enzyme; 5′ cloning site BsmBI (destroyed during cloning); 3′ cloning site BsmBI (destroyed during cloning)
  Sequencing primers: 5′ CCTGGCCTTTTGCTGGCC; 3′ CCAGTAATGACCTCAGAACTC
Terms and licenses: Academic/Nonprofit Terms; Industry Terms: Not Available to Industry
Depositor comments: The gene was codon-optimized for expression in S. cervisiae and cloned into the vector using Goden Gate. The plasmid is Golden Gate Cloning compatible. Please visit https://doi.org/10.1101/2021.09.27.462023 for bioRxiv preprint.
How to cite: pYCTK028 was a gift from Victor Sourjik (Addgene plasmid # 176732 ; http://n2t.net/addgene:176732 ; RRID:Addgene_176732)
