>Addgene plasmid #176732 | pYCTK028 | depositor partial sequence | sequence record 342513 | ste2Tp
ATGTCTCAAATTCCAGAATTGAGCTCTTATTTTTATGATTCTACATACAATCCTGGTGAATCCTTGGTAT
CATATACCTCTATTTATGGTAATGACACTGAAGTTTCTTTCAATGAGCTACAAAGCATCGTTAACAAGAG
AGTTAATGAATCTATTATGTTTGGTGTCAGATGTGGTGCAGCTTGTTTAATGTTTATTGTTATGTGGATG
ATATCTAAAAATAAGAAAACACCACTATTTATAATTAATCAATGTTCATTGGTGTTCATGATTATTCATT
CTGGTTTGTATTTCAAATATTTATTGTCCGATTACGCTAGTGTTACTTATTCTCTAACTTACTTTCCTCA
ATTGATCAATAGAAGTGATGTCCATTTGTACGGTGCTGCTTCCATGTTCCAAGCTTTCTTAGTAGGTTCC
ATCGAATTAAGTCTGGTTTTCCAGATTAAGGTTCTATTTCAATCTGATACGTATAACAAAAGACTGGGTC
AAGTTGTTTTGGGTATTGGCGCGGCTTTGGGTTTAACCACTTTTGCAATGTACTTGGTCACAGCTATCAA
AGGTATGGTCGCTTTATATGCTGATACATCTGATATGGAACAATATTTTTTCAACGTATCTACCATTTTA
TTTGCTTCATCTTTGAATTTTTTGACTTGTTTGTTGGTTTTAAAATTGGCTTTAGTTGTCAGAACAAGAA
GATATTTGGGTTTGAGACAATTTGATTCGTTTCATGTTTTGTTAATCATGGCATTTCAGACTTTATTAAT
ACCATCCATACTCTTCATCATAGCATATTCTATAAATGCTTCTAATGATGTTGATGAACTAATTATCATT
GGTGGTCTATTGGTGGTATTAAGTTTGCCATTGTCATCTATGTGGGCTTCTTCCATTAATAATTCTGTTA
GACCTACAAGTTTAAATACTAGTCTTTCTCCACAAACTACATGGTCTTCTGACGAAAAATCTATCTATTC
AGATCAAATGGAGCCAGACATTAAAACTAAAATTACAAATAAAGTTGGTGGGTTTTTACCATTTGAAAAG
ACAGGAATGGTTTCAACTCCAACAGAATCAACTATTTCAATGCAAACAGATATTGAAAAAGCTTCCACTA
TTGATTATTCCAAGTGA
